>Addgene plasmid #195288 | pFB2E | addgene full sequence | sequence record 382892 | Addgene NGS Result
TTCTGTGGATAACCGTATTACCGCCTTTGAGTGAGCTGATACCGCTCGCCGCAGCCGAACGACCGAGCGC
AGCGAGTCAGTGAGCGAGGAAGCGGAAGAGCGCCCAATACGCAAACCGCCTCTCCCCGCGCGTTGGCCGA
TTCATTAATGCAGCTGGCACGACAGGTTTCCCGACTGGAAAGCGGGCAGTGAGCGCAACGCAATTAATGT
GAGTTAGCTCACTCATTAGGCACCCCAGGCTTTACACTTTATGCTTCCGGCTCGTATGTTGTGTGGAATT
GTGAGCGGATAACAATTTCACACAGGAAACAGCTATGACCATGAGGCGCGCCCAGGAGCTATTAATTCGC
GGAGGGAATTCGGGCAGAGCGCACATCGCCCACAGTCCCCGAGAAGTTGGGGGGAGGGGTCGGCAATTGA
ACCGGTGCCTAGAGAAGGTGGCGCGGGGTAAACTGGGAAAGTGATGTCGTGTACTGGCTCCGCCTTTTTC
CCGAGGGTGGGGGAGAACCGTATATAAGTGCAGTAGTCGCCGTGAACGTTCTTTTTCGCAACGGGTTTGC
CGCCAGAACACAGCCACCATGGCTTCGTACCCCGGCCATCAGCACGCGTCTGCGTTCGACCAGGCTGCGC
GTTCTCGCGGCCATAGCAACCGACGTACGGCGTTGCGCCCTCGCCGGCAGCAAGAAGCCACGGAAGTCCG
CCCGGAGCAGAAAATGCCCACGCTACTGCGGGTTTATATAGACGGTCCCCACGGGATGGGGAAAACCACC
ACCACGCAACTGCTGGTGGCCCTGGGTTCGCGCGACGATATCGTCTACGTACCCGAGCCGATGACTTACT
GGCGGGTGCTGGGGGCTTCCGAGACAATCGCGAACATCTACACCACACAACACCGCCTTGACCAGGGTGA
GATATCGGCCGGGGACGCGGCGGTGGTAATGACAAGCGCCCAGATAACAATGGGCATGCCTTATGCCGTG
ACCGACGCCGTTCTGGCTCCTCATATCGGGGGGGAGGCTGGGAGCTCACATGCCCCGCCCCCGGCCCTCA
CCCTCATCTTCGACCGCCATCCCATCGCCGCCCTCCTGTGCTACCCGGCCGCGCGATACCTTATGGGCAG
CATGACCCCCCAGGCCGTGCTGGCGTTCGTGGCCCTCATCCCGCCGACCTTGCCCGGCACAAACATCGTG
TTGGGGGCCCTTCCGGAGGACAGACACATCGACCGCCTGGCCAAACGCCAGCGCCCCGGCGAGCGGCTTG
ACCTGGCTATGCTGGCCGCGATTCGCCGCGTTTACGGGCTGCTTGCCAATACGGTGCGGTATCTGCAGGG
CGGCGGGTCGTGGCGGGAGGATTGGGGACAGCTTTCGGGGACGGCCGTGCCGCCCCAGGGTGCCGAGCCC
CAGAGCAACGCGGGCCCACGACCCCATATCGGGGACACGTTATTTACCCTGTTTCGGGCCCCCGAGTTGC
TGGCCCCCAACGGCGACCTGTACAACGTGTTTGCCTGGGCCTTGGACGTCTTGGCCAAACGCCTCCGTCC
CATGCACGTCTTTATCCTGGATTACGACCAATCGCCCGCCGGCTGCCGGGACGCCCTGCTGCAACTTACC
TCCGGGATGATCCAGACCCACGTCACCACCCCAGGCTCCATACCGACGATCTGCGACCTGGCGCGCACGT
TTGCCCGGGAGATGGGGGAGGCTAACATGGTGAGCAAGGGCGAGGAGCTGTTCACCGGGGTGGTGCCCAT
CCTGGTCGAGCTGGACGGCGACGTAAACGGCCACAAGTTCAGCGTGTCCGGCGAGGGCGAGGGCGATGCC
ACCTACGGCAAGCTGACCCTGAAGTTCATCTGCACCACCGGCAAGCTGCCCGTGCCCTGGCCCACCCTCG
TGACCACCCTGACCTACGGCGTGCAGTGCTTCAGCCGCTACCCCGACCACATGAAGCAGCACGACTTCTT
CAAGTCCGCCATGCCCGAAGGCTACGTCCAGGAGCGCACCATCTTCTTCAAGGACGACGGCAACTACAAG
ACCCGCGCCGAGGTGAAGTTCGAGGGCGACACCCTGGTGAACCGCATCGAGCTGAAGGGCATCGACTTCA
AGGAGGACGGCAACATCCTGGGGCACAAGCTGGAGTACAACTACAACAGCCACAACGTCTATATCATGGC
CGACAAGCAGAAGAACGGCATCAAGGTGAACTTCAAGATCCGCCACAACATCGAGGACGGCAGCGTGCAG
CTCGCCGACCACTACCAGCAGAACACCCCCATCGGCGACGGCCCCGTGCTGCTGCCCGACAACCACTACC
TGAGCACCCAGTCCGCCCTGAGCAAAGACCCCAACGAGAAGCGCGATCACATGGTCCTGCTGGAGTTCGT
GACCGCCGCCGGGATCACTCTTGGCATGGACGAGCTGTACAAAGGCAGTGGAGAGGGCAGAGGAAGTCTG
CTAACATGCGGTGACGTCGAGGAGAATCCTGGCCCAATGACCGAGTACAAGCCCACGGTGCGCCTCGCCA
CCCGCGACGACGTCCCCAGGGCCGTACGCACCCTCGCCGCCGCGTTCGCCGACTACCCCGCCACGCGCCA
CACCGTCGATCCGGACCGCCACATCGAGCGGGTCACCGAGCTGCAAGAACTCTTCCTCACGCGCGTCGGG
CTCGACATCGGCAAGGTGTGGGTCGCGGACGACGGCGCCGCGGTGGCGGTCTGGACCACGCCGGAGAGCG
TCGAAGCGGGGGCGGTGTTCGCCGAGATCGGCCCGCGCATGGCCGAGTTGAGCGGTTCCCGGCTGGCCGC
GCAGCAACAGATGGAAGGCCTCCTGGCGCCGCACCGGCCCAAGGAGCCCGCGTGGTTCCTGGCCACCGTC
GGCGTCTCGCCCGACCACCAGGGCAAGGGTCTGGGCAGCGCCGTCGTGCTCCCCGGAGTGGAGGCGGCCG
AGCGCGCCGGGGTGCCCGCCTTCCTGGAGACCTCCGCGCCCCACAACCTCCCCTTCTACGAGCGGCTCGG
CTTCACCGTCACCGCCGACGTCGAGGTGCCCGAAGGACCGCGCACCTGGTGCATGACCCGCAAGCCCGGT
GCCTGACGCTGATCAGCCTCGACTGTGCCTTCTAGTTGCCAGCCATCTGTTGTTTGCCCCTCCCCCGTGC
CTTCCTTGACCCTGGAAGGTGCCACTCCCACTGTCCTTTCCTAATAAAATGAGGAAATTGCATCGCATTG
TCTGAGTAGGTGTCATTCTATTCTGGGGGGTGGGGTGGGGCAGGACAGCAAGGGGGAGGATTGGGAAGAC
AATAGCAGGCATGCTGGGGATGCGGTGGGCTCTATGGATGCCGGATGTTCCCGAAGATGGGCGGCCGCCA
CTGGCCGTCGTTTTACAACGTCGTGACTGGGAAAACCCTGGCGTTACCCAACTTAATCGCCTTGCAGCAC
ATCCCCCTTTCGCCAGCTGGCGTAATAGCGAAGAGGCCCGCACCGATCGCCCTTCCCAACAGTTGCGCAG
CCTGAATGGCGAATGGAAATTGTAAGCGTTAATATTTTGTTAAAATTCGCGTTAAATTTTTGTTAAATCA
GCTCATTTTTTAACCAATAGGCCGAAATCGGCAAAATCCCTTATAAATCAAAAGAATAGACCGAGATAGG
GT
[37 nt withheld, positions 3643-3679]
AAAGAACGTGGACTCCAACGTCAAAGG
[49 nt withheld, positions 3707-3755]
T
[91 nt withheld, positions 3757-3847]
G
[124 nt withheld, positions 3849-3972]
CAGGTGGCACTTTTCGGGGAAATGTGCGCGGAACCCCTATTTGTTTATTTTTCTAAATACATTCAAATAT
GTATCCGCTCATGAGACAATAACCCTGATAAATGCTTCAATAATATTGAAAAAGGAAGAGTATGAGTATT
CAACATTTCCGTGTCGCCCTTATTCCCTTTTTTGCGGCATTTTGCCTTCCTGTTTTTGCTCACCCAGAAA
CGCTGGTGAAAGTAAAAGATGCTGAAGATCAGTTGGGTGCACGAGTGGGTTACATCGAACTGGATCTCAA
CAGCGGTAAGATCCTTGAGAGTTTTCGCCCCGAAGAACGTTTTCCAATGATGAGCACTTTTAAAGTTCTG
CTATGTGGCGCGGTATTATCCCGTATTGACGCCGGGCAAGAGCAACTCGGTCGCCGCATACACTATTCTC
AGAATGACTTGGTTGAGTACTCACCAGTCACAGAAAAGCATCTTACGGATGGCATGACAGTAAGAGAATT
ATGCAGTGCTGCCATAACCATGAGTGATAACACTGCGGCCAACTTACTTCTGACAACGATCGGAGGACCG
AAGGAGCTAACCGCTTTTTTGCACAACATGGGGGATCATGTAACTCGCCTTGATCGTTGGGAACCGGAGC
TGAATGAAGCCATACCAAACGACGAGCGTGACACCACGATGCCTGTAGCAATGGCAACAACGTTGCGCAA
ACTATTAACTGGCGAACTACTTACTCTAGCTTCCCGGCAACAATTAATAGACTGGATGGAGGCGGATAAA
GTTGCAGGACCACTTCTGCGCTCGGCCCTTCCGGCTGGCTGGTTTATTGCTGATAAATCTGGAGCCGGTG
AGCGTGGGTCTCGCGGTATCATTGCAGCACTGGGGCCAGATGGTAAGCCCTCCCGTATCGTAGTTATCTA
CACGACGGGGAGTCAGGCAACTATGGATGAACGAAATAGACAGATCGCTGAGATAGGTGCCTCACTGATT
AAGCATTGGTAACTGTCAGACCAAGTTTACTCATATATACTTTAGATTGATTTAAAACTTCATTTTTAAT
TTAAAAGGATCTAGGTGAAGATCCTTTTTGATAATCTCATGACCAAAATCCCTTAACGTGAGTTTTCGTT
CCACTGAGCGTCAGACCCCGTAGAAAAGATCAAAGGATCTTCTTGAGATCCTTTTTTTCTGCGCGTAATC
TGCTGCTTGCAAACAAAAAAACCACCGCTACCAGCGGTGGTTTGTTTGCCGGATCAAGAGCTACCAACTC
TTTTTCCGAAGGTAACTGGCTTCAGCAGAGCGCAGATACCAAATACTGTTCTTCTAGTGTAGCCGTAGTT
AGGCCACCACTTCAAGAACTCTGTAGCACCGCCTACATACCTCGCTCTGCTAATCCTGTTACCAGTGGCT
GCTGCCAGTGGCGATAAGTCGTGTCTTACCGGGTTGGACTCAAGACGATAGTTACCGGATAAGGCGCAGC
GGTCGGGCTGAACGGGGGGTTCGTGCACACAGCCCAGCTTGGAGCGAACGACCTACACCGAACTGAGATA
CCTACAGCGTGAGCTATGAGAAAGCGCCACGCTTCCCGAAGGGAGAAAGGCGGACAGGTATCCGGTAAGC
GGCAGGGTCGGAACAGGAGAGCGCACGAGGGAGCTTCCAGGGGGAAACGCCTGGTATCTTTATAGTCCTG
TCGGGTTTCGCCACCTCTGACTTGAGCGTCGATTTTTGTGATGCTCGTCAGGGGGGCGGAGCCTATGGAA
AAACGCCAGCAACGCGGCCTTTTTACGGTTCCTGGCCTTTTGCTGGCCTTTTGCTCACATGTTCTTTCCT
GCGTTATCCCCTGA
Features (pLannotate 1.2.2; 15 found; start..end, strand, type, name):
      1..98      +  rep_origin     RSF ori (fragment): Plasmids containing the RSF 1030 origin of replication can be propagated in E. coli cells that contain additional plasmids with compatible origins.
    100..192     +  CDS            lacI (fragment): lac repressor; lacI; The lac repressor binds to the lac operator to inhibit transcription in E. coli. This inhibition can be relieved by adding lactose or isopropyl-β-D-thiogalactopyranoside (IPTG).
    205..226     +  protein_bind   CAP binding site: CAP binding activates transcription in the presence of cAMP. E. coli catabolite activator protein
    241..271     +  promoter       lac promoter: promoter for the E. coli lac operon
    279..295     +  protein_bind   lac operator: The lac repressor binds to the lac operator to inhibit transcription in E. coli. This inhibition can be relieved by adding lactose or isopropyl-β-D-thiogalactopyranoside (IPTG). lac repressor encoded by lacI
    362..573     +  promoter       EF-1α core promoter: core promoter for human elongation factor EF-1α
    579..1706    +  CDS            TK: KITH_HHV1S - Experimental evidence at protein level: Swiss-Prot protein existence level 1. Catalyzes the transfer of the gamma-phospho group of ATP to thymidine to generate dTMP in the salvage pathway of pyrimidine synthesis. The dTMP serves as a substrate for DNA polymerase during viral DNA replication. Allows the virus to be reactivated and to grow in non-proliferative cells lacking a high concentration of phosphorylated nucleic acid precursors. From Human herpesvirus 1 (strain SC16) (HHV-1) (Human herpes simplex virus 1). Used in molecular biology as a selectable marker to identify transfec
   1707..2423    +  CDS            EGFP: EGFP is a basic (constitutively fluorescent) green fluorescent protein published in 1996, derived from Aequorea victoria. It is reported to be a rapidly-maturing weak dimer with moderate acid sensitivity.
   2487..3086    +  CDS            PuroR (fragment): puromycin N-acetyltransferase; pac from Streptomyces; confers resistance to puromycin
   3103..3327    +  polyA_signal   bGH poly(A) signal: bovine growth hormone polyadenylation signal
   3359..3513    +  CDS            lacZα (fragment): LacZα fragment of β-galactosidase; lacZ fragment
   3544..3972    -  rep_origin     f1 ori (sequence partly withheld): f1 bacteriophage origin of replication; arrow indicates direction of (+) strand synthesis
   3999..4103    +  promoter       AmpR promoter: bla
   4104..4964    +  CDS            AmpR: β-lactamase; bla; confers resistance to ampicillin, carbenicillin, and related antibiotics
   5135..5723    +  rep_origin     ori: high-copy-number ColE1/pMB1/pBR322/pUC origin of replication
