[The description below was written by a language model from this plasmid's Addgene catalogue record and pLannotate feature annotations shown in this document.]
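Description:
pFB2E is a mammalian expression plasmid of about 5.8 kb built on the pDTA backbone, carrying a dual positive/negative selection cassette. It is propagated in E. coli through a high-copy ColE1/pUC-type origin and selected with ampicillin via the β-lactamase gene and its own promoter. The backbone also retains an f1 phage origin and remnants of a standard cloning vector: a lac promoter/operator region with a CAP binding site, and lacZα and lacI fragments. A short stretch annotated as an RSF ori fragment sits at the start of the record and is probably a partial homology hit rather than a functional second origin.

The synthetic insert, assembled by Gibson cloning, is driven by the EFS promoter (the short EF-1α core promoter), which gives compact constitutive expression in mammalian cells. It encodes herpes simplex virus type 1 thymidine kinase fused directly in frame to EGFP, followed by a 2A peptide (placed by the insert name in the unannotated gap between EGFP and the next coding sequence) and puromycin N-acetyltransferase, ending in a bovine growth hormone polyadenylation signal. A single transcript therefore yields two proteins. The TK-EGFP fusion marks cassette-bearing cells by green fluorescence and sensitises them to nucleoside analogues such as ganciclovir. The puromycin marker allows positive enrichment of the same cells.

Cells carrying the cassette can thus be selected with puromycin, and cells that later lose it can be recovered by negative selection against TK, with EGFP as a visual readout. The associated publication concerns engineering chromosomal deletions, which fits this use, though the record does not detail how the cassette is delivered or integrated.
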