Addgene plasmid #195288: pFB2E
Purpose: Bicistronic HSV-TK-EGFP fusion and Puromycin resistance for positive/negative selection
Depositing lab: Scott Lowe. Depositing organization: Memorial Sloan-Kettering Cancer Center. Publication: MACHETE identifies interferon-encompassing chromosome 9p21.3 deletions as mediators of immune evasion and metastasis. Barriga FM, Tsanov KM, Ho YJ, Sohail N, Zhang A, Baslan T, Wuest AN, Del Priore I, Meskauskaite B, Livshits G, Alonso-Curbelo D, Simon J, Chaves-Perez A, Bar-Sagi D, Iacobuzio-Donahue CA, Notta F, Chaligne R, Sharma R, Pe'er D, Lowe SW. Nat Cancer. 2022 Nov;3(11):1367-1385. doi: 10.1038/s43018-022-00443-5. Epub 2022 Nov 7. PubMed 36344707.
Backbone
  Vector backbone: pDTA
  Backbone size w/o insert (bp): 3298
  Total vector size (bp): 5805
  Vector type: Mammalian Expression
  Selectable markers: Puromycin
Growth in bacteria
  Bacterial resistance: Ampicillin, 100 μg/mL
  Growth temperature: 37°C
  Growth strain: NEB Stable
  Copy number: Unknown
Gene/Insert
  Gene/Insert name: HSV-TK EGFP 2A Puro
  Species: Synthetic
  Insert size (bp): 2004
  Promoter: EFS
  Cloning method: Gibson Cloning
  Sequencing primers: 5′ M13R
Terms and licenses: Academic/Nonprofit Terms; Industry Terms: Not Available to Industry
How to cite: pFB2E was a gift from Scott Lowe (Addgene plasmid # 195288 ; http://n2t.net/addgene:195288 ; RRID:Addgene_195288)
